Addgene plasmid #185659: pCW57.1-FRB-MCU-Flag-TetOFF
Purpose: Tet/dox-repressible expression of N-terminus FRB tagged human mitochondrial calcium uniporter with C-terminus Flag epitope
Depositing lab: Dipayan Chaudhuri. Depositing organization: University of Utah. Publication: Mitochondrial calcium uniporter stabilization preserves energetic homeostasis during Complex I impairment. Balderas E, Eberhardt DR, Lee S, Pleinis JM, Sommakia S, Balynas AM, Yin X, Parker MC, Maguire CT, Cho S, Szulik MW, Bakhtina A, Bia RD, Friederich MW, Locke TM, Van Hove JLK, Drakos SG, Sancak Y, Tristani-Firouzi M, Franklin S, Rodan AR, Chaudhuri D. Nat Commun. 2022 May 19;13(1):2769. doi: 10.1038/s41467-022-30236-4. PubMed 35589699.
Backbone
  Vector backbone: pCW57.1-TetOFF
  Backbone size w/o insert (bp): 7479
  Total vector size (bp): 8517
  Vector type: Mammalian Expression, Lentiviral
  Selectable markers: Blasticidin
Growth in bacteria
  Bacterial resistance: Ampicillin, 100 μg/mL
  Growth temperature: 37°C
  Growth strain: NEB Stable
  Copy number: High Copy
Gene/Insert
  Gene/Insert name: Mitochondrial calcium uniporter
  Species: H. sapiens (human)
  Insert size (bp): 1038
  Entrez Gene: MCU (a.k.a. C10orf42, CCDC109A, HsMCU)
  Promoter: pTight TRE
  Tag / fusion protein: Flag (C terminal on insert); FRB (N terminal on insert)
  Cloning method: Gibson Cloning
  Sequencing primers: 5′ AGCTCGTTTAGTGAACCGTCAGATC
Terms and licenses: Academic/Nonprofit Terms; Industry Terms: Not Available to Industry
How to cite: pCW57.1-FRB-MCU-Flag-TetOFF was a gift from Dipayan Chaudhuri (Addgene plasmid # 185659 ; http://n2t.net/addgene:185659 ; RRID:Addgene_185659)
