[The description below was written by a language model from this plasmid's Addgene catalogue record and pLannotate feature annotations shown in this document.]
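Description:
pCW57.1-FRB-MCU-Flag-TetOFF is a third-generation, self-inactivating HIV-1 lentiviral vector built on the pCW57.1-TetOFF backbone for tetracycline/doxycycline-repressible expression in mammalian cells. It is propagated in E. coli through a high-copy ColE1/pUC origin with ampicillin resistance. The viral genome is transcribed from an RSV promoter fused to a truncated 5' LTR. It carries the Ψ packaging signal with a partial gag sequence, the RRE for Rev-dependent export, the cPPT/CTS, a WPRE and a ΔU3 3' LTR, followed by an SV40 poly(A) signal and SV40 origin.

The payload is human mitochondrial calcium uniporter (MCU), the pore-forming subunit of the uniporter complex. It is fused at its N-terminus to an FRB domain and at its C-terminus to a FLAG epitope, and it is driven by the tight TRE promoter (seven tet operators upstream of a minimal CMV promoter). The annotation identifies the FRB as the T2098L variant, which binds rapamycin analogues such as AP21967. The record does not describe how this domain is used. The automated annotation matches only part of the MCU coding region, and to a zebrafish homologue, whereas the catalogue gives the species as human.

Downstream, a human PGK promoter drives blasticidin S deaminase and then a Tet transactivator, so a single vector supplies both selection and regulation. The annotation tool labels the transactivator as an rtTA3 fragment with VP16-derived activation repeats. The backbone name and stated purpose, however, indicate Tet-OFF behaviour, in which expression is on by default and is shut off by doxycycline. The construct is suited to making stable, blasticidin-selected cell lines with switchable tagged MCU. The associated study concerned uniporter stabilization during Complex I impairment.
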