Features (pLannotate 1.2.2; 29 found; start..end, strand, type, name):
      1..118     +  misc_feature   cPPT/CTS: central polypurine tract and central termination sequence of HIV-1
    172..486     +  promoter       tight TRE promoter: Tet-responsive promoter PTight, consisting of seven tet operator sequences followed by the minimal CMV promoter
    686..964     +  CDS            FRB*: T2098L mutant of FKBP-rapamycin binding domain of human FRAP binds synthetic ligands such as AP21967
    983..1465    +  CDS            mcu (fragment): MCU_DANRE - Experimental evidence at protein level: Swiss-Prot protein existence level 1. Mitochondrial inner membrane calcium uniporter that mediates calcium uptake into mitochondria. Constitutes the pore-forming and calcium-conducting subunit of the uniporter complex (uniplex). Activity is regulated by micu1 and micu2. At low Ca(2+) levels mcu activity is down-regulated by micu1 and micu2; at higher Ca(2+) levels micu1 increases mcu activity. Mitochondrial calcium homeostasis plays key roles in cellular physiology and regulates cell bioenergetics, cytoplasmic calcium signals and activation o
   1514..1537    +  CDS            FLAG: FLAG® epitope tag, followed by an enterokinase cleavage site
   1534..1605    +  CDS            MAT2A (fragment): METK2_HUMAN - Also known as AMS2, MATA2. Experimental evidence at protein level: Swiss-Prot protein existence level 1. Catalyzes the formation of S-adenosylmethionine from methionine and ATP. The reaction comprises two steps that are both catalyzed by the same enzyme: formation of S-adenosylmethionine (AdoMet) and triphosphate, and subsequent hydrolysis of the triphosphate. From Homo sapiens (Human).
   1614..2124    +  promoter       hPGK promoter: human phosphoglycerate kinase 1 promoter
   2140..2526    +  CDS            BSD: blasticidin S deaminase; Aspergillus terreus BSD; confers resistance to blasticidin
   2590..3287    +  CDS            rtTA3 (fragment): reverse tetracycline transactivator 3 activates expression from Tet-responsive promoters in the presence of doxycycline
   3217..3327    +  CDS            VP48: 3 tandem repeats of the minimal activation domain of herpes simplex virus VP16 (Cheng et al., 2013)
   3363..3911    +  misc_feature   WPRE (fragment): woodchuck hepatitis virus posttranscriptional regulatory element
   3937..4008    +  CDS            nef (fragment): NEF_HV1Z2 - Experimental evidence at protein level: Swiss-Prot protein existence level 1. Extracellular Nef protein targets CD4(+) T-lymphocytes for apoptosis by interacting with CXCR4 surface receptors. From Human immunodeficiency virus type 1 group M subtype D (isolate Z2/CDC-Z34) (HIV-1).
   4010..4243    +  LTR            3' LTR (ΔU3): self-inactivating 3' long terminal repeat (LTR) from HIV-1
   4315..4436    +  polyA_signal   SV40 poly(A) signal: SV40 polyadenylation signal
   4476..4611    +  rep_origin     SV40 ori: SV40 origin of replication
   4619..4682    +  promoter       AmpR promoter: bla
   4683..5543    +  CDS            AmpR: β-lactamase; bla; confers resistance to ampicillin, carbenicillin, and related antibiotics
   5714..6302    +  rep_origin     ori: high-copy-number ColE1/pMB1/pBR322/pUC origin of replication
   6485..6577    +  CDS            lacI (fragment): lac repressor; lacI; The lac repressor binds to the lac operator to inhibit transcription in E. coli. This inhibition can be relieved by adding lactose or isopropyl-β-D-thiogalactopyranoside (IPTG).
   6590..6611    +  protein_bind   CAP binding site: CAP binding activates transcription in the presence of cAMP. E. coli catabolite activator protein
   6626..6656    +  promoter       lac promoter: promoter for the E. coli lac operon
   6664..6680    +  protein_bind   lac operator: The lac repressor binds to the lac operator to inhibit transcription in E. coli. This inhibition can be relieved by adding lactose or isopropyl-β-D-thiogalactopyranoside (IPTG). lac repressor encoded by lacI
   6725..6743    +  promoter       T3 promoter: promoter for bacteriophage T3 RNA polymerase
   6771..6997    +  promoter       RSV promoter: Rous sarcoma virus enhancer/promoter
   6998..7178    +  LTR            5' LTR (truncated): truncated 5' long terminal repeat (LTR) from HIV-1
   7225..7350    +  misc_feature   HIV-1 Ψ: packaging signal of human immunodeficiency virus type 1
   7334..7697    +  CDS            HIV-1 gag (fragment): gag protein from human immunodeficiency virus 1; gag
   7843..8076    +  misc_feature   RRE: The Rev response element (RRE) of HIV-1 allows for Rev-dependent mRNA export from the nucleus to the cytoplasm.
   8453..8477    +  CDS            Rev (fragment): human immunodeficiency virus 1 (HIV-1) Rev protein; rev; enhances nuclear export of unspliced and incompletely spliced viral mRNAs
>Addgene plasmid #185659 | pCW57.1-FRB-MCU-Flag-TetOFF | addgene full sequence | sequence record 367128 | Addgene NGS Result
TTTTAAAAGAAAAGGGGGGATTGGGGGGTACAGTGCAGGGGAAAGAATAGTAGACATAATAGCAACAGAC
ATACAAACTAAAGAATTACAAAAACAAATTACAAAAATTCAAAATTTTCGGGTTTATTACAGGGACAGCA
GAGATCCACTTTGGCCGCGAATCGATATGTCGAGTTTACTCCCTATCAGTGATAGAGAACGTATGTCGAG
TTTACTCCCTATCAGTGATAGAGAACGATGTCGAGTTTACTCCCTATCAGTGATAGAGAACGTATGTCGA
GTTTACTCCCTATCAGTGATAGAGAACGTATGTCGAGTTTACTCCCTATCAGTGATAGAGAACGTATGTC
GAGTTTATCCCTATCAGTGATAGAGAACGTATGTCGAGTTTACTCCCTATCAGTGATAGAGAACGTATGT
CGAGGTAGGCGTGTACGGTGGGAGGCCTATATAAGCAGAGCTCGTTTAGTGAACCGTCAGATCGCCTGGA
GAATTGGCTAGCATGGCAGCTGCAGCAGGTAGATCGCTACTGCTACTCCTATCCTCTCGGGGAGGTGGAG
GTGGAGGTGCCGGAGGTTGCGGGACGCTGACTGCCGGCTGCTTCCCTGGGCTGGGCGTCAGCCGCCACCG
GCAGCAGCAGCACCACCGGACGGTACACCAGAGGATCGCTTCCGGAGGCACCGGTATCCTCTGGCATGAG
ATGTGGCATGAAGGCCTGGAAGAGGCATCTCGTTTGTACTTTGGGGAAAGGAACGTGAAAGGCATGTTTG
AGGTGCTGGAGCCCTTGCATGCTATGATGGAACGGGGCCCCCAGACTCTGAAGGAAACATCCTTTAATCA
GGCCTATGGTCGAGATTTAATGGAGGCCCAAGAGTGGTGCAGGAAGTACATGAAATCAGGGAATGTCAAG
GACCTCCTCCAAGCCTGGGACCTCTATTATCATGTGTTCCGACGAATCTCAAAGGGCGGATCCGGTGGAG
GTTACACCACACTGCGCATTGAGCAGCACCAGTTAAACAAGGAAAGGGAGCTTATTGAAAGACTAGAGGA
TCTCAAAGAGCAGCTGGCTCCCCTGGAAAAGGTACGAATTGAGATTAGCAGAAAAGCTGAGAAGAGGACC
ACACTAGTGCTATGGGGTGGCCTTGCCTACATGGCCACACAGTTTGGCATTTTGGCCCGGCTTACCTGGT
GGGAATATTCCTGGGACATCATGGAGCCAGTAACATACTTCATCACTTATGGAAGTGCCATGGCAATGTA
TGCATATTTTGTAATGACACGCCAGGAATATGTTTATCCAGAAGCCAGAGACAGACAATACTTACTATTT
TTCCATAAAGGAGCCAAAAAGTCACGTTTTGACCTAGAGAAATACAATCAACTCAAGGATGCAATTGCTC
AGGCAGAAATGGACCTTAAGAGACTGAGAGACCCATTACAAGTACATCTGCCTCTCCGACAAATTGGTGA
AAAAGATCCCGGGGGTGGATCTGGTGGATCTGGTGGATCTATGGATTACAAGGATGACGATGACAAGTAA
CTGCAGCCTATGGCCACTTTGGTAGGGACAGCTTCCCATGGGAAGTGCCCAAAAAGCTTAAATATTGAGG
TCCGGGGTTGGGGTTGCGCCTTTTCCAAGGCAGCCCTGGGTTTGCGCAGGGACGCGGCTGCTCTGGGCGT
GGTTCCGGGAAACGCAGCGGCGCCGACCCTGGGTCTCGCACATTCTTCACGTCCGTTCGCAGCGTCACCC
GGATCTTCGCCGCTACCCTTGTGGGCCCCCCGGCGACGCTTCCTGCTCCGCCCCTAAGTCGGGAAGGTTC
CTTGCGGTTCGCGGCGTGCCGGACGTGACAAACGGAAGCCGCACGTCTCACTAGTACCCTCGCAGACGGA
CAGCGCCAGGGAGCAATGGCAGCGCGCCGACCGCGATGGGCTGTGGCCAATAGCGGCTGCTCAGCAGGGC
GCGCCGAGAGCAGCGGCCGGGAAGGGGCGGTGCGGGAGGCGGGGTGTGGGGCGGTAGTGTGGGCCCTGTT
CCTGCCCGCGCGGTGTTCCGCATTCTGCAAGCCTCCGGAGCGCACGTCGGCAGTCGGCTCCCTCGTTGAC
CGAATCACCGACCTCTCTCCCCAGCAATTCACCATGGTTCCTTTGTCTCAAGAAGAATCCACCCTCATTG
AAAGAGCAACGGCTACAATCAACAGCATCCCCATCTCTGAAGACTACAGCGTCGCCAGCGCAGCTCTCTC
TAGCGACGGCCGCATCTTCACTGGTGTCAATGTATATCATTTTACTGGGGGACCTTGTGCAGAACTCGTG
GTGCTGGGCACTGCTGCTGCTGCGGCAGCTGGCAACCTGACTTGTATCGTCGCGATCGGAAATGAGAACA
GGGGCATCTTGAGCCCCTGCGGACGGTGCCGACAGGTGCTTCTCGATCTGCATCCTGGGATCAAAGCCAT
AGTGAAGGACAGTGATGGACAGCCGACGGCAGTTGGGATTCGTGAATTGCTGCCCTCTGGTTATGTGTGG
GAGGGCCCCGGTGCCGAAGGTAGAGGTTCTCTCCTCACTTGTGGTGATGTTGAAGAAAACCCTGGTCCAA
TGTCTAGACTGGACAAGAGCAAAGTCATAAACTCTGCTCTGGAATTACTCAATGAAGTCGGTATCGAAGG
CCTGACGACAAGGAAACTCGCTCAAAAGCTGGGAGTTGAGCAGCCTACCCTGTACTGGCACGTGAAGAAC
AAGCGGGCCCTGCTCGATGCCCTGGCAATCGAGATGCTGGACAGGCATCATACCCACTTCTGCCCCCTGG
AAGGCGAGTCATGGCAAGACTTTCTGCGGAACAACGCCAAGTCATTCCGCTGTGCTCTCCTCTCACATCG
CGACGGGGCTAAAGTGCATCTCGGCACCCGCCCAACAGAGAAACAGTACGAAACCCTGGAAAATCAGCTC
GCGTTCCTGTGTCAGCAAGGCTTCTCCCTGGAGAACGCACTGTACGCTCTGTCCGCCGTGGGCCACTTTA
CACTGGGCTGCGTATTGGAGGATCAGGAGCATCAAGTAGCAAAAGAGGAAAGAGAGACACCTACCACCGA
TTCTATGCCCCCACTTCTGAGACAAGCAATTGAGCTGTTCGACCATCAGGGAGCCGAACCTGCCTTCCTT
TTCGGCCTGGAACTAATCATATGTGGCCTGGAGAAACAGCTAAAGTGCGAAAGCGGCGGGCCGGCCGACG
CCCTTGACGATTTTGACTTAGACATGCTCCCAGCCGATGCCCTTGACGACTTTGACCTTGATATGCTGCC
TGCTGACGCTCTTGACGATTTTGACCTTGACATGCTCCCCGGGTAACTAAGTAAGGATCGATCCAAGATA
TCGTATTCTTAACTATGTTGCTCCTTTTACGCTATGTGGATACGCTGCTTTAATGCCTTTGTATCATGCT
ATTGCTTCCCGTATGGCTTTCATTTTCTCCTCCTTGTATAAATCCTGGTTGCTGTCTCTTTATGAGGAGT
TGTGGCCCGTTGTCAGGCAACGTGGCGTGGTGTGCACTGTGTTTGCTGACGCAACCCCCACTGGTTGGGG
CATTGCCACCACCTGTCAGCTCCTTTCCGGGACTTTCGCTTTCCCCCTCCCTATTGCCACGGCGGAACTC
ATCGCCGCCTGCCTTGCCCGCTGCTGGACAGGGGCTCGGCTGTTGGGCACTGACAATTCCGTGGTGTTGT
CGGGGAAGCTGACGTCCTTTCCATGGCTGCTCGCCTGTGTTGCCACCTGGATTCTGCGCGGGACGTCCTT
CTGCTACGTCCCTTCGGCCCTCAATCCAGCGGACCTTCCTTCCCGCGGCCTGCTGCCGGCTCTGCGGCCT
CTTCCGCGTCTTCGCCTTCGCCCTCAGACGAGTCGGATCTCCCTTTGGGCCGCCTCCCCGCCTGTTTCGC
CTCGGCGTCCGGACTAGAGGTACCTTTAAGACCAATGACTTACAAGGCAGCTGTAGATCTTAGCCACTTT
TTAAAAGAAAAGGGGGGACTGGAAGGGCTAATTCACTCCCAACGAAGACAAGATCTGCTTTTTGCTTGTA
CTGGGTCTCTCTGGTTAGACCAGATCTGAGCCTGGGAGCTCTCTGGCTAACTAGGGAACCCACTGCTTAA
GCCTCAATAAAGCTTGCCTTGAGTGCTTCAAGTAGTGTGTGCCCGTCTGTTGTGTGACTCTGGTAACTAG
AGATCCCTCAGACCCTTTTAGTCAGTGTGGAAAATCTCTAGCAGTAGTAGTTCATGTCATCTTATTATTC
AGTATTTATAACTTGCAAAGAAATGAATATCAGAGAGTGAGAGGAACTTGTTTATTGCAGCTTATAATGG
TTACAAATAAAGCAATAGCATCACAAATTTCACAAATAAAGCATTTTTTTCACTGCATTCTAGTTGTGGT
TTGTCCAAACTCATCAATGTATCTTATCATGTCTGGCTCTAGCTATCCCGCCCCTAACTCCGCCCATCCC
GCCCCTAACTCCGCCCAGTTCCGCCCATTCTCCGCCCCATGGCTGACTAATTTTTTTTATTTATGCAGAG
GCCGAGGCCGCCTCGGCCTCTGAGCTATTCCAGAAGTAGTGAGGAGGCTTTTTTGGAGGCCTTTCAAATA
TGTATCCGCTCATGAGACAATAACCCTGATAAATGCTTCAATAATATTGAAAAAGGAAGAGTATGAGTAT
TCAACATTTCCGTGTCGCCCTTATTCCCTTTTTTGCGGCATTTTGCCTTCCTGTTTTTGCTCACCCAGAA
ACGCTGGTGAAAGTAAAAGATGCTGAAGATCAGTTGGGTGCACGAGTGGGTTACATCGAACTGGATCTCA
ACAGCGGTAAGATCCTTGAGAGTTTTCGCCCCGAAGAACGTTTTCCAATGATGAGCACTTTTAAAGTTCT
GCTATGTGGCGCGGTATTATCCCGTATTGACGCCGGGCAAGAGCAACTCGGTCGCCGCATACACTATTCT
CAGAATGACTTGGTTGAGTACTCACCAGTCACAGAAAAGCATCTTACGGATGGCATGACAGTAAGAGAAT
TATGCAGTGCTGCCATAACCATGAGTGATAACACTGCGGCCAACTTACTTCTGACAACGATCGGAGGACC
GAAGGAGCTAACCGCTTTTTTGCACAACATGGGGGATCATGTAACTCGCCTTGATCGTTGGGAACCGGAG
CTGAATGAAGCCATACCAAACGACGAGCGTGACACCACGATGCCTGTAGCAATGGCAACAACGTTGCGCA
AACTATTAACTGGCGAACTACTTACTCTAGCTTCCCGGCAACAATTAATAGACTGGATGGAGGCGGATAA
AGTTGCAGGACCACTTCTGCGCTCGGCCCTTCCGGCTGGCTGGTTTATTGCTGATAAATCTGGAGCCGGT
GAGCGTGGGTCTCGCGGTATCATTGCAGCACTGGGGCCAGATGGTAAGCCCTCCCGTATCGTAGTTATCT
ACACGACGGGGAGTCAGGCAACTATGGATGAACGAAATAGACAGATCGCTGAGATAGGTGCCTCACTGAT
TAAGCATTGGTAACTGTCAGACCAAGTTTACTCATATATACTTTAGATTGATTTAAAACTTCATTTTTAA
TTTAAAAGGATCTAGGTGAAGATCCTTTTTGATAATCTCATGACCAAAATCCCTTAACGTGAGTTTTCGT
TCCACTGAGCGTCAGACCCCGTAGAAAAGATCAAAGGATCTTCTTGAGATCCTTTTTTTCTGCGCGTAAT
CTGCTGCTTGCAAACAAAAAAACCACCGCTACCAGCGGTGGTTTGTTTGCCGGATCAAGAGCTACCAACT
CTTTTTCCGAAGGTAACTGGCTTCAGCAGAGCGCAGATACCAAATACTGTTCTTCTAGTGTAGCCGTAGT
TAGGCCACCACTTCAAGAACTCTGTAGCACCGCCTACATACCTCGCTCTGCTAATCCTGTTACCAGTGGC
TGCTGCCAGTGGCGATAAGTCGTGTCTTACCGGGTTGGACTCAAGACGATAGTTACCGGATAAGGCGCAG
CGGTCGGGCTGAACGGGGGGTTCGTGCACACAGCCCAGCTTGGAGCGAACGACCTACACCGAACTGAGAT
ACCTACAGCGTGAGCTATGAGAAAGCGCCACGCTTCCCGAAGGGAGAAAGGCGGACAGGTATCCGGTAAG
CGGCAGGGTCGGAACAGGAGAGCGCACGAGGGAGCTTCCAGGGGGAAACGCCTGGTATCTTTATAGTCCT
GTCGGGTTTCGCCACCTCTGACTTGAGCGTCGATTTTTGTGATGCTCGTCAGGGGGGCGGAGCCTATGGA
AAAACGCCAGCAACGCGGCCTTTTTACGGTTCCTGGCCTTTTGCTGGCCTTTTGCTCACATGTTCTTTCC
TGCGTTATCCCCTGATTCTGTGGATAACCGTATTACCGCCTTTGAGTGAGCTGATACCGCTCGCCGCAGC
CGAACGACCGAGCGCAGCGAGTCAGTGAGCGAGGAAGCGGAAGAGCGCCCAATACGCAAACCGCCTCTCC
CCGCGCGTTGGCCGATTCATTAATGCAGCTGGCACGACAGGTTTCCCGACTGGAAAGCGGGCAGTGAGCG
CAACGCAATTAATGTGAGTTAGCTCACTCATTAGGCACCCCAGGCTTTACACTTTATGCTTCCGGCTCGT
ATGTTGTGTGGAATTGTGAGCGGATAACAATTTCACACAGGAAACAGCTATGACCATGATTACGCCAAGC
GCGCAATTAACCCTCACTAAAGGGAACAAAAGCTGGAGCTGCAAGCTTAATGTAGTCTTATGCAATACTC
TTGTAGTCTTGCAACATGGTAACGATGAGTTAGCAACATGCCTTACAAGGAGAGAAAAAGCACCGTGCAT
GCCGATTGGTGGAAGTAAGGTGGTACGATCGTGCCTTATTAGGAAGGCAACAGACGGGTCTGACATGGAT
TGGACGAACCACTGAATTGCCGCATTGCAGAGATATTGTATTTAAGTGCCTAGCTCGATACATAAACGGG
TCTCTCTGGTTAGACCAGATCTGAGCCTGGGAGCTCTCTGGCTAACTAGGGAACCCACTGCTTAAGCCTC
AATAAAGCTTGCCTTGAGTGCTTCAAGTAGTGTGTGCCCGTCTGTTGTGTGACTCTGGTAACTAGAGATC
CCTCAGACCCTTTTAGTCAGTGTGGAAAATCTCTAGCAGTGGCGCCCGAACAGGGACTTGAAAGCGAAAG
GGAAACCAGAGGAGCTCTCTCGACGCAGGACTCGGCTTGCTGAAGCGCGCACGGCAAGAGGCGAGGGGCG
GCGACTGGTGAGTACGCCAAAAATTTTGACTAGCGGAGGCTAGAAGGAGAGAGATGGGTGCGAGAGCGTC
AGTATTAAGCGGGGGAGAATTAGATCGCGATGGGAAAAAATTCGGTTAAGGCCAGGGGGAAAGAAAAAAT
ATAAATTAAAACATATAGTATGGGCAAGCAGGGAGCTAGAACGATTCGCAGTTAATCCTGGCCTGTTAGA
AACATCAGAAGGCTGTAGACAAATACTGGGACAGCTACAACCATCCCTTCAGACAGGATCAGAAGAACTT
AGATCATTATATAATACAGTAGCAACCCTCTATTGTGTGCATCAAAGGATAGAGATAAAAGACACCAAGG
AAGCTTTAGACAAGATAGAGGAAGAGCAAAACAAAAGTAAGACCACCGCACAGCAAGCGGCCGCTGATCT
TCAGACCTGGAGGAGGAGATATGAGGGACAATTGGAGAAGTGAATTATATAAATATAAAGTAGTAAAAAT
TGAACCATTAGGAGTAGCACCCACCAAGGCAAAGAGAAGAGTGGTGCAGAGAGAAAAAAGAGCAGTGGGA
ATAGGAGCTTTGTTCCTTGGGTTCTTGGGAGCAGCAGGAAGCACTATGGGCGCAGCGTCAATGACGCTGA
CGGTACAGGCCAGACAATTATTGTCTGGTATAGTGCAGCAGCAGAACAATTTGCTGAGGGCTATTGAGGC
GCAACAGCATCTGTTGCAACTCACAGTCTGGGGCATCAAGCAGCTCCAGGCAAGAATCCTGGCTGTGGAA
AGATACCTAAAGGATCAACAGCTCCTGGGGATTTGGGGTTGCTCTGGAAAACTCATTTGCACCACTGCTG
TGCCTTGGAATGCTAGTTGGAGTAATAAATCTCTGGAACAGATTTGGAATCACACGACCTGGATGGAGTG
GGACAGAGAAATTAACAATTACACAAGCTTAATACACTCCTTAATTGAAGAATCGCAAAACCAGCAAGAA
AAGAATGAACAAGAATTATTGGAATTAGATAAATGGGCAAGTTTGTGGAATTGGTTTAACATAACAAATT
GGCTGTGGTATATAAAATTATTCATAATGATAGTAGGAGGCTTGGTAGGTTTAAGAATAGTTTTTGCTGT
ACTTTCTATAGTGAATAGAGTTAGGCAGGGATATTCACCATTATCGTTTCAGACCCACCTCCCAACCCCG
AGGGGACAATTCTCGACCTCGAGACAAATGGCAGTATTCATCCACAA
